>Addgene plasmid #71632 | pJK655 | depositor full sequence | sequence record 131652 | pJK655 sequence 4137 bps
TGGCGAATGGG
[124 nt withheld, positions 12-135]
C
[91 nt withheld, positions 137-227]
A
[49 nt withheld, positions 229-277]
CCTTTGACGTTGGAGTCCACGTTCTTT
[37 nt withheld, positions 305-341]
ACCCTATCTCGGTCTATTCTTTTGATTTATAAGGGATTTTGCCGATTTCGGCCTATTGGTTAAAAAATGA
GCTGATTTAACAAAAATTTAACGCGAATTTTAACAAAATATTAACGTTTACAATTTCAGGTGGCACTTTT
CGGGGAAATGTGCGCGGAACCCCTATTTGTTTATTTTTCTAAATACATTCAAATATGTATCCGCTCATGA
GACAATAACCCTGATAAATGCTTCAATAATATTGAAAAAGGAAGAGTATGAGTATTCAACATTTCCGTGT
CGCCCTTATTCCCTTTTTTGCGGCATTTTGCCTTCCTGTTTTTGCTCACCCAGAAACGCTGGTGAAAGTA
AAAGATGCTGAAGATCAGTTGGGTGCACGAGTGGGTTACATCGAACTGGATCTCAACAGCGGTAAGATCC
TTGAGAGTTTTCGCCCCGAAGAACGTTTTCCAATGATGAGCACTTTTAAAGTTCTGCTATGTGGCGCGGT
ATTATCCCGTATTGACGCCGGGCAAGAGCAACTCGGTCGCCGCATACACTATTCTCAGAATGACTTGGTT
GAGTACTCACCAGTCACAGAAAAGCATCTTACGGATGGCATGACAGTAAGAGAATTATGCAGTGCTGCCA
TAACCATGAGTGATAACACTGCGGCCAACTTACTTCTGACAACGATCGGAGGACCGAAGGAGCTAACCGC
TTTTTTGCACAACATGGGGGATCATGTAACTCGCCTTGATCGTTGGGAACCGGAGCTGAATGAAGCCATA
CCAAACGACGAGCGTGACACCACGATGCCTGCAGCAATGGCAACAACGTTGCGCAAACTATTAACTGGCG
AACTACTTACTCTAGCTTCCCGGCAACAATTAATAGACTGGATGGAGGCGGATAAAGTTGCAGGACCACT
TCTGCGCTCGGCCCTTCCGGCTGGCTGGTTTATTGCTGATAAATCTGGAGCCGGTGAGCGTGGGTCTCGC
GGTATCATTGCAGCACTGGGGCCAGATGGTAAGCCCTCCCGTATCGTAGTTATCTACACGACGGGGAGTC
AGGCAACTATGGATGAACGAAATAGACAGATCGCTGAGATAGGTGCCTCACTGATTAAGCATTGGTAACT
GTCAGACCAAGTTTACTCATATATACTTTAGATTGATTTAAAACTTCATTTTTAATTTAAAAGGATCTAG
GTGAAGATCCTTTTTGATAATCTCATGACCAAAATCCCTTAACGTGAGTTTTCGTTCCACTGAGCGTCAG
ACCCCGTAGAAAAGATCAAAGGATCTTCTTGAGATCCTTTTTTTCTGCGCGTAATCTGCTGCTTGCAAAC
AAAAAAACCACCGCTACCAGCGGTGGTTTGTTTGCCGGATCAAGAGCTACCAACTCTTTTTCCGAAGGTA
ACTGGCTTCAGCAGAGCGCAGATACCAAATACTGTCCTTCTAGTGTAGCCGTAGTTAGGCCACCACTTCA
AGAACTCTGTAGCACCGCCTACATACCTCGCTCTGCTAATCCTGTTACCAGTGGCTGCTGCCAGTGGCGA
TAAGTCGTGTCTTACCGGGTTGGACTCAAGACGATAGTTACCGGATAAGGCGCAGCGGTCGGGCTGAACG
GGGGGTTCGTGCACACAGCCCAGCTTGGAGCGAACGACCTACACCGAACTGAGATACCTACAGCGTGAGC
TATGAGAAAGCGCCACGCTTCCCGAAGGGAGAAAGGCGGACAGGTATCCGGTAAGCGGCAGGGTCGGAAC
AGGAGAGCGCACGAGGGAGCTTCCAGGGGGAAACGCCTGGTATCTTTATAGTCCTGTCGGGTTTCGCCAC
CTCTGACTTGAGCGTCGATTTTTGTGATGCTCGTCAGGGGGGCGGAGCCTATGGAAAAACGCCAGCAACG
CGGCCTTTTTACGGTTCCTGGCCTTTTGCTGGCCTTTTGCTCACATGTTCTTTCCTGCGTTATCCCCTGA
TTCTGTGGATAACCGTATTACCGCCTTTGAGTGAGCTGATACCGCTCGCCGCAGCCGAACGACCGAGCGC
AGCGAGTCAGTGAGCGAGGAAGCGGAAGAGCGCCTGATGCGGTATTTTCTCCTTACGCATCTGTGCGGTA
TTTCACACCGCATATATGGTGCACTCTCAGTACAATCTGCTCTGATGCCGCATAGTTAAGCCAGTATACA
CTCCGCTATCGCTACGTGACTGGGTCATGGCTGCGCCCCGACACCCGCCAACACCCGCTGACGCGCCCTG
ACGGGCTTGTCTGCTCCCGGCATCCGCTTACAGACAAGCTGTGACCGTCTCCGGGAGCTGCATGTGTCAG
AGGTTTTCACCGTCATCACCGAAACGCGCGAGGCAGCTGCGGTAAAGCTCATCAGCGTGGTCGTGAAGCG
ATTCACAGATGTCTGCCTGTTCATCCGCGTCCAGCTCGTTGAGTTTCTCCAGAAGCGTTAATGTCTGGCT
TCTGATAAAGCGGGCCATGTTAAGGGCGGTTTTTTCCTGTTTGGTCACTGATGCCTCCGTGTAAGGGGGA
TTTCTGTTCATGGGGGTAATGATACCGATGAAACGAGAGAGGATGCTCACGATACGGGTTACTGATGATG
AACATGCCCGGTTACTGGAACGTTGTGAGGGTAAACAACTGGCGGTATGGATGCGGCGGGACCAGAGAAA
AATCACTCAGGGTCAATGCCAGCGCTTCGTTAATACAGATGTAGGTGTTCCACAGGGTAGCCAGCAGCAT
CCTGCGATGCAGATCCGGAACATAATGGTGCAGGGCGCTGACTTCCGCGTTTCCAGACTTTACGAAACAC
GGAAACCGAAGACCATTCATGTTGTTGCTCAGGTCGCAGACGTTTTGCAGCAGCAGTCGCTTCACGTTCG
CTCGCGTATCGGTGATTCATTCTGCTAACCAGTAAGGCAACCCCGCCAGCCTAGCCGGGTCCTCAACGAC
AGGAGCACGATCATGCGCACCCGTGGCCAGGACCCAACGCTGCCCGAGATCTCGATCCCGCGAAATTAAT
ACGACTCACTATAGGGAGACCACAACGGTTTCCCTCTAGAAATAATTTTGTTTAACTTTAAGAAGGAGAT
ATACATATGCGTCCGCTGGTGATTATCCTTATGGGCAGCAGTTCAGATATGGGTCACGCCGAGAAAATTG
CGTCTGAATTGAAAACTTTTGGTATTGAGTATGCCATACGTATCGGCGACGCGCATAAAACAGCGGAGCA
TGTAGTGTCTATGCTGAAAGAATATGAAGCTTTGGACCGTCCTAAACTGTACATCACGATCGCTGGGCGT
AGTAACGCTTTATCAGGCTTTGTTGATGGCTGGGTCAAAGGTGCAACCATTGCCTGCCCACCGCCAAGCG
ATAGCTTCGCCGGCGCCGACATTTATTCTTCGTTACGGATGCCGAGCGGGATTAGTCCGGCACTGGTTCT
TGAACCGAAAAATGCGGCACTCCTGGCGGCTCGTATTTTTTCACTGTACGATAAAGAAATCGCAGATTCG
GTCAAATCCTATATGGAATCCAATGCGCAGAAAATTATCGAAGACGATTCGAAACTGAAACGCTGAATTC
AGCGTTTCAGTTTCTTGTCGACGGAGCTCGAATTCGAGCTCCGTCGACAAGCTTGCGGCCGCACTCGAGC
ACCACCACCACCACCACTGAGATCCGGCTGCTAACAAAGCCCGAAAGGAAGCTGAGTTGGCTGCTGCCAC
CGCTGAGCAATAACTAGCATAACCCCTTGGGGCCTCTAAACGGGTCTTGAGGGGTTTTTTGCTGAAAGGA
GGAACTATATCCGGAT
Features (pLannotate 1.2.2; 13 found; start..end, strand, type, name):
     12..467     +  rep_origin     f1 ori (sequence partly withheld): f1 bacteriophage origin of replication; arrow indicates direction of (+) strand synthesis
    494..598     +  promoter       AmpR promoter: bla
    599..1459    +  CDS            AmpR: β-lactamase; bla; confers resistance to ampicillin, carbenicillin, and related antibiotics
   1630..2218    +  rep_origin     ori: high-copy-number ColE1/pMB1/pBR322/pUC origin of replication
   2404..2546    -  misc_feature   bom: basis of mobility region from pBR322
   2648..2839    -  CDS            rop: Rop protein, which maintains plasmids at low copy number; rop
   2856..3236    +  CDS            YPB1_ECOLX: Protein predicted: Swiss-Prot protein existence level 4. From Escherichia coli.
   3348..3366    +  promoter       T7 promoter: promoter for bacteriophage T7 RNA polymerase
   3398..3420    +  RBS            RBS: efficient ribosome binding site from bacteriophage T7 gene 10 (Olins and Rangwala, 1989)
   3428..3904    +  CDS            purE: PURE_TREDE - Experimental evidence at protein level: Swiss-Prot protein existence level 1. Catalyzes the reversible conversion of 5-aminoimidazole ribonucleotide (AIR) and CO(2) to 4-carboxy-5-aminoimidazole ribonucleotide (CAIR). Does not accept N5-carboxyaminoimidazole ribonucleotide (N5-CAIR) as a substrate. From Treponema denticola (strain ATCC 35405 / DSM 14222 / CIP 103919 / JCM 8153 / KCTC 15104).
   3981..3998    +  CDS            9xHis (fragment): 9xHis affinity tag
   4008..4057    +  CDS            SET1 (fragment): solubility-enhancement tag derived from T7 phage gene 10B
   4065..4112    +  terminator     T7 terminator: transcription terminator for bacteriophage T7 RNA polymerase
