[The description below was written by a language model from this plasmid's Addgene catalogue record and pLannotate feature annotations shown in this document.]
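Description:
pJK655 is a bacterial expression plasmid built on the pET23a backbone (4,137 bp in total) that produces a double-mutant form of the Treponema denticola class II PurE enzyme, 5-aminoimidazole ribonucleotide (AIR) carboxylase, carrying the substitutions Ser38 to Asp and Phe79 to Trp (TdPurE2-S38D,F79W). The plasmid is maintained in E. coli through a ColE1/pMB1-type origin and selected with ampicillin via the bla β-lactamase gene and its own promoter. The catalogue lists it as high copy, although the annotation also detects a rop gene and the pBR322 bom region. An f1 phage origin is present as well, which in principle allows single-stranded DNA production.

The purE coding sequence was inserted between the NdeI and EcoRI sites, both retained, placing it downstream of the T7 promoter and the efficient phage T7 gene 10 ribosome binding site, with the T7 terminator at the far end of the cassette. Expression therefore depends on a host supplying T7 RNA polymerase. A short His-tag fragment from the vector is annotated downstream of the purE open reading frame, separated from it by a gap. The record does not indicate that it is fused to the protein, so the product may well be untagged. The depositor notes that the parent protein's database entry is misannotated as an N5-carboxyaminoimidazole ribonucleotide mutase. Functional work showed it instead catalyses the reversible carboxylation of AIR to CAIR and does not accept N5-CAIR. The construct is presumably intended for recombinant production of this mutant to examine how the two residues affect the enzyme, though the record does not state the rationale for the mutations.
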