Addgene plasmid #71632: pJK655
Purpose: Produces Treponema denticola 5-aminoimidazole ribonucleotide carboxylase, Ser38>Asp/Phe79>Trp mutant (TdPurE2-S38D,F79W)
Depositing lab: T. J. Kappock. Depositing organization: Purdue University.
Backbone
  Vector backbone: pET23a
  Backbone size w/o insert (bp): 3666
  Total vector size (bp): 4137
  Vector type: Bacterial Expression
Growth in bacteria
  Bacterial resistance: Ampicillin, 100 μg/mL
  Growth temperature: 37°C
  Growth strain: DH5alpha
  Copy number: High Copy
Gene/Insert
  Gene/Insert name: phosphoribosylaminoimidazole carboxylase (alt names: purE; TDE0687; aminoimidazole ribonucleotide carboxylase)
  Species: Treponema denticola
  Mutation: changes serine-38 to aspartate, phenylalanine-79 to tryptophan
  GenBank ID: NP_971299.1
  Promoter: T7
  Cloning method: Restriction Enzyme; 5′ cloning site NdeI (not destroyed); 3′ cloning site EcoRI (not destroyed)
  Sequencing primers: 5′ T7 promoter; 3′ T7 terminator
Terms and licenses: Academic/Nonprofit Terms; Industry Terms: Not Available to Industry
Depositor comments: This protein is based on the one referenced in NCBI WP_002681904.1, which is incorrectly annotated as a N5-carboxyaminoimidazole ribonucleotide mutase. Functional expression studies show that the active form does not possess this activity and it instead has the characteristic reactivity of a class II PurE or 5-aminoimidazole ribonucleotide (AIR) carboxylase
How to cite: pJK655 was a gift from T. J. Kappock (Addgene plasmid # 71632 ; http://n2t.net/addgene:71632 ; RRID:Addgene_71632)
