>Addgene plasmid #71632 | pJK655 | addgene partial sequence | sequence record 134269 | T7 5'-TAATACGACTCACTATAGGG-3'
AATAATTTTGTTTAACTTTAAGAAGGAGATATACATATGCGTCCGCTGGTGATTATCCTTATGGGCAGCA
GTTCAGATATGGGTCACGCCGAGAAAATTGCGTCTGAATTGAAAACTTTTGGTATTGAGTATGCCATACG
TATCGGCGACGCGCATAAAACAGCGGAGCATGTAGTGTCTATGCTGAAAGAATATGAAGCTTTGGACCGT
CCTAAACTGTACATCACGATCGCTGGGCGTAGTAACGCTTTATCAGGCTTTGTTGATGGCTGGGTCAAAG
GTGCAACCATTGCCTGCCCACCGCCAAGCGATAGCTTCGCCGGCGCCGACATTTATTCTTCGTTACGGAT
GCCGAGCGGGATTAGTCCGGCACTGGTTCTTGAACCGAAAAATGCGGCACTCCTGGCGGCTCGTATTTTT
TCACTGTACGATAAAGAAATCGCAGATTCGGTCAAATCCTATATGGAATCCAATGCGCAGAAAATTATCG
AAGACGATTCGAAACTGAAACGCTGAATTCAGCGTTTCAGTTTCTTGTCGACGGAGCTCGAATTCGAGCT
CCGTCGACAAGCTTGCGGCCGCACTCGAGCACCACCACCACCACCACTGAGATCCGGCTGCTAACAAAGC
CCGAAAGGAAGCTGAGTTGGCTGCTGCCACCGCTGAGCAATAACTAGCATAACCCCTTGGGGCCTCTAAA
CGGGTCTTGAGGGGTTTTTTGCTGAAAGGAGGAACTATATCCGGATTGGCGAATGGG
[124 nt withheld, positions 758-881]
C
[66 nt withheld, positions 883-948]
