>Addgene plasmid #71632 | pJK655 | addgene partial sequence | sequence record 134270 | T7term 5'-GCTAGTTATTGCTCAGCGG-3'
TTTCGGGCTTTGTTAGCAGCCGGATCTCAGTGGTGGTGGTGGTGGTGCTCGAGTGCGGCCGCAAGCTTGT
CGACGGAGCTCGAATTCGAGCTCCGTCGACAAGAAACTGAAACGCTGAATTCAGCGTTTCAGTTTCGAAT
CGTCTTCGATAATTTTCTGCGCATTGGATTCCATATAGGATTTGACCGAATCTGCGATTTCTTTATCGTA
CAGTGAAAAAATACGAGCCGCCAGGAGTGCCGCATTTTTCGGTTCAAGAACCAGTGCCGGACTAATCCCG
CTCGGCATCCGTAACGAAGAATAAATGTCGGCGCCGGCGAAGCTATCGCTTGGCGGTGGGCAGGCAATGG
TTGCACCTTTGACCCAGCCATCAACAAAGCCTGATAAAGCGTTACTACGCCCAGCGATCGTGATGTACAG
TTTAGGACGGTCCAAAGCTTCATATTCTTTCAGCATAGACACTACATGCTCCGCTGTTTTATGCGCGTCG
CCGATACGTATGGCATACTCAATACCAAAAGTTTTCAATTCAGACGCAATTTTCTCGGCGTGACCCATAT
CTGAACTGCTGCCCATAAGGATAATCACCAGCGGACGCATATGTATATCTCCTTCTTAAAGTTAAACAAA
ATTATTTCTAGAGGGAAACCGTTGTGGTCTCCCTATAGTGAGTCGTATTAATTTCGCGGGATCGAGATCT
CGGGCAGCGTTGGGTCCTGGCCACGGGTGCGCATGATCGTGCTCCTGTCGTTGAGGACCCGGCTAGGCTG
GCGGGGTTGCCTTACTGGTTAGCAGAATGAATCACCGATACGCGAGCGAACGTGAAGCGACTGCTGCTGC
AAAACGTCTGCGACCTGAGCAACAACATGAATGGTCTTCGGTTTCCGTGTTTCGTAAAGTCTGGAAACGC
GGAAGTCAGCGCCCTGCACCATTATGTTCCGGATCTGCATCGCAGGATGCTGCTGGCTACCCTGTGGAAC
ACCTACATCTGTATTAACGAAGCGCTGGCATTGACCCTGAGTGATTTTTCTCTGGTCCCGCCGCATCCAT
ACCGCCAGTTGTTTACCCTC
